>Addgene plasmid #136368 | pINTO-N3::hTET3 A1076T | addgene full sequence | sequence record 272020 | Addgene NGS Result
ATCCAGGACAGACTTGGCTCGCTGGTGGGCCAGGACAGCGGGTATGTGGGGGGTCTTCCCAAGAACGTTA
AGGAAAAGCTGCTGAGCTTGAAGACTTTACAAAGCGAGCTATTCGAAGTTGAAAAGGAATTTCAGGTGGA
GATGTTTGAGCTAGAGAACAAGTTTCTGCAGAAGTACAAGCCCATTTGGGAGCAGCGGTCCAGGATCATT
TCAGGACAAGAGCAACCCAAGCCGGAACAGATCGCAAAGGGCCAAGAGATTGTGGAGTCACTCAATGAGA
CGGAGTTGCAATTGCATGAAGAATCTGCTTAGGGTTAGGCGTTTTGCGCTGCTTCGCGATGTACGGGCCA
GATATACGCGTTGACATTGATTATTGACTAGTTATTAATAGTAATCAATTACGGGGTCATTAGTTCATAG
CCCATATATGGAGTTCCGCGTTACATAACTTACGGTAAATGGCCCGCCTGGCTGACCGCCCAACGACCCC
CGCCCATTGACGTCAATAATGACGTATGTTCCCATAGTAACGCCAATAGGGACTTTCCATTGACGTCAAT
GGGTGGAGTATTTACGGTAAACTGCCCACTTGGCAGTACATCAAGTGTATCATATGCCAAGTACGCCCCC
TATTGACGTCAATGACGGTAAATGGCCCGCCTGGCATTATGCCCAGTACATGACCTTATGGGACTTTCCT
ACTTGGCAGTACATCTACGTATTAGTCATCGCTATTACCATGGTGATGCGGTTTTGGCAGTACATCAATG
GGCGTGGATAGCGGTTTGACTCACGGGGATTTCCAAGTCTCCACCCCATTGACGTCAATGGGAGTTTGTT
TTGGCACCAAAATCAACGGGACTTTCCAAAATGTCGTAACAACTCCGCCCCATTGACGCAAATGGGCGGT
AGGCGTGTACGGTGGGAGGTCTATATAAGCAGAGCTCTCCCTATCAGTGATAGAGATCTCCCTATCAGTG
ATAGAGATCGTCGACGAGCTCGTTTAGTGAACCGTCAGATCGCCTGGAGACGCCATCCACGCTGTTTTGA
CCTCCATAGAAGACACCGGGACCGATCCAGCCTCCGGACTCTAGCGTTTAAACTTAAGGCCACCATGGAC
TACAAGGATGACGACGATAAGGGCAGCGGATACCCATACGACGTGCCTGACTACGCCGGCAGCGCTAGCG
CATGGTCCCATCCTCAATTCGAGAAAGGCGGCGGATCTGGCGGTGGAAGCGGAGGCTCCGCCTGGAGCCA
CCCTCAGTTCGAAAAGTCCGGCAGCGAGAACCTGTACTTCCAGGGCTCCACCGGTAGCGGTACCGAGCTC
GGATCCGATGGAGGACTCGACAGCCAGTTTCAGGTGCCCCTGGCCGTCCAGCCGGACCTGCCAGGCCTTT
ATGACTTCCCTCAGCGCCAGGTGATGGTAGGGAGCTTCCCGGGGTCTGGGCTCTCCATGGCTGGGAGTGA
GTCCCAACTCCGAGGGGGTGGAGATGGTCGAAAGAAACGGAAACGGTGTGGTACTTGTGAGCCCTGCCGG
CGGCTGGAAAACTGTGGCGCTTGCACTAGCTGTACCAACCGCCGCACGCACCAGATCTGCAAACTGCGAA
AATGTGAGGTGCTGAAGAAAAAAGTAGGGCTTCTCAAGGAGGTGGAAATAAAGGCTGGTGAAGGAGCCGG
GCCGTGGGGACAAGGAGCGGCTGTCAAGACAGGCTCAGAGCTCAGCCCAGTTGATGGACCTGTTCCAGGT
CAGATGGACTCAGGGCCAGTGTACCATGGGGACTCACGGCAGCTAAGCGCCTCAGGGGTGCCGGTCAATG
GTGCTAGAGAGCCCGCTGGACCCAGTCTGCTGGGGACTGGGGGTCCTTGGCGGGTAGACCAAAAGCCCGA
CTGGGAGGCTGCCCCAGGCCCAGCTCATACTGCTCGCCTGGAAGATGCCCACGATCTGGTGGCCTTTTCG
GCTGTGGCCGAAGCTGTGTCCTCTTATGGGGCCCTTAGCACCCGGCTCTATGAAACCTTCAACCGTGAGA
TGAGTCGTGAGGCTGGGAACAACAGCAGGGGACCCCGGCCAGGGCCTGAGGGCTGCTCTGCTGGCAGCGA
AGACCTTGACACACTGCAGACGGCCCTGGCCCTCGCGCGGCATGGTATGAAACCACCCAACTGCAACTGC
GATGGCCCAGAATGCCCTGACTACCTCGAGTGGCTGGAGGGGAAGATCAAGTCTGTGGTCATGGAAGGAG
GGGAGGAGCGGCCCAGGCTCCCAGGGCCTCTGCCTCCTGGTGAGGCCGGCCTCCCAGCACCAAGCACCAG
GCCACTCCTCAGCTCAGAGGTGCCCCAGATCTCTCCCCAAGAGGGCCTGCCCCTGTCCCAGAGTGCCCTG
AGCATTGCCAAGGAAAAAAACATCAGCTTGCAGACCGCCATTGCCATTGAGGCCCTCACACAGCTCTCCT
CTGCCCTCCCGCAGCCTTCTCATTCCACCCCCCAGGCTTCTTGCCCCCTTCCTGAGGCCTTGTCACCTCC
TGCCCCTTTCAGATCTCCCCAGTCTTACCTCCGGGCTCCCTCATGGCCTGTGGTTCCTCCTGAAGAGCAC
TCATCTTTTGCTCCTGATAGCTCTGCCTTCCCTCCAGCAACTCCTAGAACTGAGTTCCCTGAAGCCTGGG
GCACTGACACCCCTCCAGCAACGCCCCGGAGCTCCTGGCCCATGCCTCGCCCAAGCCCCGATCCCATGGC
TGAACTGGAGCAGTTGTTGGGCAGCGCCAGTGATTACATCCAGTCAGTATTCAAGCGGCCTGAGGCCCTG
CCTACCAAGCCCAAGGTCAAGGTGGAGGCACCCTCTTCCTCCCCGGCCCCGGCCCCATCCCCTGTACTTC
AGAGGGAGGCTCCCACGCCATCCTCGGAGCCCGACACCCACCAGAAGGCCCAGACCGCCCTGCAGCAGCA
CCTCCACCACAAGCGCAGCCTCTTCCTAGAACAGGTGCACGACACCTCCTTCCCTGCTCCTTCAGAGCCT
TCTGCTCCTGGCTGGTGGCCCCCACCAAGTTCACCTGTCCCACGGCTTCCAGACAGACCACCCAAGGAGA
AGAAGAAGAAGCTCCCAACACCAGCTGGAGGTCCCGTGGGAACGGAGAAAGCTGCCCCTGGGATCAAGCC
CAGTGTCCGAAAGCCCATTCAGATCAAGAAGTCCAGGCCCCGGGAAGCACAGCCCCTCTTCCCACCTGTC
CGACAGATTGTCCTGGAAGGGCTTAGGTCCCCAGCCTCCCAGGAAGTGCAGGCTCATCCACCGGCCCCTC
TGCCTGCCTCACAGGGCTCTGCTGTGCCCCTGCCCCCAGAACCTTCTCTTGCGCTATTTGCACCTAGTCC
CTCCAGGGACAGCCTGCTGCCCCCTACTCAGGAAATGAGGTCCCCCAGCCCCATGACAGCCTTGCAGCCA
GGCTCCACTGGCCCTCTTCCCCCTGCCGATGACAAGCTGGAAGAGCTCATCCGGCAGTTTGAGGCTGAAT
TTGGAGATAGCTTTGGGCTTCCCGGCCCCCCTTCTGTGCCCATTCAGGACCCCGAGAACCAGCAAACATG
TCTCCCAGCCCCTGAGAGCCCCTTTGCTACCCGTTCCCCCAAGCAAATCAAGATTGAGTCTTCGGGGGCT
GTGACTGTGCTCTCAACCACCTGCTTCCATTCAGAGGAGGGAGGACAGGAGGCCACACCCACCAAGGCTG
AGAACCCACTCACACCCACCCTCAGTGGCTTCTTGGAGTCACCTCTTAAGTACCTGGACACACCCACCAA
GAGTCTGCTGGACACACCTGCCAAGAGAGCCCAGGCCGAGTTCCCCACCTGCGATTGCGTCGAACAAATA
GTGGAGAAAGATGAAGGTCCATATTATACTCACTTGGGATCTGGCCCCACGGTCGCCTCTATCCGGGAAC
TCATGGAGGAGCGGTATGGAGAGAAGGGGAAAGCCATCCGGATCGAGAAGGTCATCTACACGGGGAAGGA
GGGAAAGAGCTCCCGCGGTTGCCCCATTGCAAAGTGGGTGATCCGCAGGCACACGCTGGAGGAGAAGCTA
CTCTGCCTGGTGCGGCACCGGGCAGGCCACCACTGCCAGAACGCTGTGATCGTCATCCTCATCCTGGCCT
GGGAGGGCATTCCCCGTAGCCTCGGAGACACCCTCTACCAGGAGCTCACCGACACCCTCCGGAAGTATGG
GAACCCCACCAGCCGGAGATGCGGCCTCAACGATGACCGGACCTGCGCTTGCCAAGGCAAAGACCCCAAC
ACCTGTGGTGCCTCCTTCTCCTTTGGTTGTTCCTGGAGCATGTACTTCAACGGCTGCAAGTATGCTCGGA
GCAAGACACCTCGCAAGTTCCGCCTCGCAGGGGACAATCCCAAAGAGGAAGAAGTGCTCCGGAAGAGTTT
CCAGGACCTGGCCACCGAAGTCGCTCCCCTGTACAAGCGACTGGCCCCTCAGGCCTATCAGAACCAGGTG
ACCAACGAGGAAATAGCGATTGACTGCCGTCTGGGGCTGAAGGAAGGACGGCCCTTCGCGGGGGTCACGG
CCTGCATGGACTTCTGTGCCCACACCCACAAGGACCAGCATAACCTCTACAATGGGTGCACCGTGGTCTG
CACCCTGACCAAGGAAGACAATCGCTGCGTGGGCAAGATTCCCGAGGATGAGCAGCTGCATGTTCTCCCC
CTGTACAAGATGGCCAACACGGATGAGTTTGGTAGCGAGGAGAACCAGAATGCAAAGGTGGGCAGCGGAG
CCATCCAGGTGCTCACCGCCTTCCCCCGCGAGGTCCGACGCCTGCCCGAGCCTGCCAAGTCCTGCCGCCA
GCGGCAGCTGGAAGCCAGAAAGGCAGCAGCCGAGAAGAAGAAGATTCAGAAGGAGAAGCTGAGCACTCCG
GAGAAGATCAAGCAGGAGGCCCTGGAGCTGGCGGGCATTACGTCGGACCCAGGCCTGTCTCTGAAGGGTG
GATTGTCCCAGCAAGGCCTGAAGCCCTCCCTCAAGGTGGAGCCGCAGAACCACTTCAGCTCCTTCAAGTA
CAGCGGCAACGCGGTGGTGGAGAGCTACTCGGTGCTGGGCAACTGCCGGCCCTCCGACCCTTACAGCATG
AACAGCGTGTACTCCTACCACTCCTACTATGCACAGCCCAGCCTGACCTCCGTCAATGGCTTCCACTCCA
AGTACGCTCTCCCGTCTTTTAGCTACTATGGCTTTCCATCCAGCAACCCCGTCTTCCCCTCTCAGTTCCT
GGGTCCTGGTGCCTGGGGGCATAGTGGCAGCAGTGGCAGTTTTGAGAAGAAGCCAGACCTCCACGCTCTG
CACAACAGCCTGAGCCCGGCCTACGGTGGTGCTGAGTTTGCCGAGCTGCCCAGCCAGGCTGTTCCCACAG
ACGCCCACCACCCCACTCCTCACCACCAGCAGCCTGCGTACCCAGGCCCCAAGGAGTATCTGCTTCCCAA
GGCCCCCCTACTCCACTCAGTGTCCAGGGACCCCTCCCCCTTTGCCCAGAGCTCCAACTGCTACAACAGA
TCCATCAAGCAAGAGCCAGTAGACCCGCTGACCCAGGCTGAGCCTGTGCCCAGAGACGCTGGCAAGATGG
GCAAGACACCTCTGTCCGAGGTGTCTCAGAATGGAGGACCCAGTCACCTTTGGGGACAGTACTCAGGAGG
CCCAAGCATGTCCCCCAAGAGGACTAACGGTGTGGGTGGCAGCTGGGGTGTGTTCTCGTCTGGGGAGAGT
CCTGCCATCGTCCCTGACAAGCTCAGTTCCTTTGGGGCCAGCTGCCTGGCCCCTTCCCACTTCACAGATG
GCCAGTGGGGGCTGTTCCCCGGTGAGGGGCAGCAGGCAGCTTCCCACTCTGGAGGACGGCTGCGAGGCAA
ACCGTGGAGCCCCTGCAAGTTTGGGAACAGCACCTCGGCCTTGGCTGGGCCCAGCCTGACTGAGAAGCCG
TGGGCGCTGGGGGCAGGGGATTTCAACTCGGCCCTGAAAGGTAGTCCTGGGTTCCAAGACAAGCTGTGGA
ACCCCATGAAAGGAGAGGAGGGCAGGATTCCAGCCGCAGGGGCCAGCCAGCTGGACAGGGCCTGGCAGTC
CTTTGGTCTGCCCCTGGGATCCAGCGAGAAGCTGTTTGGGGCTCTGAAGTCAGAGGAGAAGCTGTGGGAC
CCCTTCAGCCTGGAGGAGGGGCCGGCTGAGGAGCCCCCCAGCAAGGGAGCGGTGAAGGAGGAGAAGGGCG
GTGGTGGTGCGGAGGAGGAAGAGGAGGAGCTGTGGTCGGACAGTGAACACAACTTCCTGGACGAGAACAT
CGGCGGCGTGGCCGTGGCCCCAGCCCACGGCTCCATCCTCATCGAGTGTGCCCGGCGGGAGCTGCACGCC
ACCACGCCGCTTAAGAAGCCCAACCGCTGCCACCCCACCCGCATCTCGCTGGTCTTCTACCAGCACAAGA
ACCTCAACCAGCCCAACCACGGGCTGGCCCTCTGGGAAGCCAAGATGAAGCAGCTGGCGGAGAGGGCACG
GGCACGGCAGGAGGAGGCTGCCCGGCTGGGCCTGGGCCAGCAGGAGGCCAAGCTCTACGGGAAGAAGCGC
AAGTGGGGGGGCACTGTGGTTGCTGAGCCCCAGCAGAAAGAGAAGAAGGGGGTCGTCCCCACCCGGCAGG
CACTGGCTGTGCCCACAGACTCGGCGGTCACCGTGTCCTCCTATGCCTACACGAAGGTCACTGGCCCCTA
CAGCCGCTGGATCCTGTGAATTCTGCAGATATCCAGCACAGTGGCGGCCGCTCGAGTCTAGAGGGCCCGT
TTAAACCCGCTGATCAGCCTCGACTGTGCCTTCTAGTTGCCAGCCATCTGTTGTTTGCCCCTCCCCCGTG
CCTTCCTTGACCCTGGAAGGTGCCACTCCCACTGTCCTTTCCTAATAAAATGAGGAAATTGCATCGCATT
GTCTGAGTAGGTGTCATTCTATTCTGGGGGGTGGGGTGGGGCAGGACAGCAAGGGGGAGGATTGGGAAGA
CAATAGCAGGCATGCTGGGGATGCGGTGGGCTCTATGGCTTCTGAGGCGGAAAGAACCAGCTGGGGCTCT
AGGGGGTATCCCC
[124 nt withheld, positions 7084-7207]
C
[91 nt withheld, positions 7209-7299]
A
[49 nt withheld, positions 7301-7349]
CCTTTGACGTTGGAGTCCACGTTCTTT
[37 nt withheld, positions 7377-7413]
ACCCTATCTCGGTCTATTCTTTTGATTTATAAGGGATTTTGCCGATTTCGGCCTATTGGTTAAAAAATGA
GCTGATTTAACAAAAATTTAACGCGAATTAATTCTGTGGAATGTGTGTCAGTTAGGGTGTGGAAAGTCCC
CAGGCTCCCCAGCAGGCAGAAGTATGCAAAGCATGCATCTCAATTAGTCAGCAACCAGGTGTGGAAAGTC
CCCAGGCTCCCCAGCAGGCAGAAGTATGCAAAGCATGCATCTCAATTAGTCAGCAACCATAGTCCCGCCC
CTAACTCCGCCCATCCCGCCCCTAACTCCGCCCAGTTCCGCCCATTCTCCGCCCCATGGCTGACTAATTT
TTTTTATTTATGCAGAGGCCGAGGCCGCCTCTGCCTCTGAGCTATTCCAGAAGTAGTGAGGAGGCTTTTT
TGGAGGCCTAGGCTTTTGCAAAAAGCTCCCGGGAGCTTGTATATCCATTTTCGGATCTGATCAGCACGTG
TTGACAATTAATCATCGGCATAGTATATCGGCATAGTATAATACGACAAGGTGAGGAACTAAACCATGGC
CAAGTTGACCAGTGCCGTTCCGGTGCTCACCGCGCGCGACGTCGCCGGAGCGGTCGAGTTCTGGACCGAC
CGGCTCGGGTTCTCCCGGGACTTCGTGGAGGACGACTTCGCCGGTGTGGTCCGGGACGACGTGACCCTGT
TCATCAGCGCGGTCCAGGACCAGGTGGTGCCGGACAACACCCTGGCCTGGGTGTGGGTGCGCGGCCTGGA
CGAGCTGTACGCCGAGTGGTCGGAGGTCGTGTCCACGAACTTCCGGGACGCCTCCGGGCCGGCCATGACC
GAGATCGGCGAGCAGCCGTGGGGGCGGGAGTTCGCCCTGCGCGACCCGGCCGGCAACTGCGTGCACTTCG
TGGCCGAGGAGCAGGACTGACACGTGCTACGAGATTTCGATTCCACCGCCGCCTTCTATGAAAGGTTGGG
CTTCGGAATCGTTTTCCGGGACGCCGGCTGGATGATCCTCCAGCGCGGGGATCTCATGCTGGAGTTCTTC
GCCCACCCCAACTTGTTTATTGCAGCTTATAATGGTTACAAATAAAGCAATAGCATCACAAATTTCACAA
ATAAAGCATTTTTTTCACTGCATTCTAGTTGTGGTTTGTCCAAACTCATCAATGTATCTTATCATGTCTG
TATACCGTCGACCTCTAGCTAGAGCTTGGCGTAATCATGGTCATAGCTGTTTCCTGTGTGAAATTGTTAT
CCGCTCACAATTCCACACAACATACGAGCCGGAAGCATAAAGTGTAAAGCCTGGGGTGCCTAATGAGTGA
GCTAACTCACATTAATTGCGTTGCGCTCACTGCCCGCTTTCCAGTCGGGAAACCTGTCGTGCCAGCTGCA
TTAATGAATCGGCCAACGCGCGGGGAGAGGCGGTTTGCGTATTGGGCGCTCTTCCGCTAGTCTGCAATGA
GTTCGAGTTGGCGCGCCTGTCATTCTAAATCTCTCTTTCAGCCTAAAGCTTTTTCCCCGTATCCCCCCAG
GTGTCTGCAGGCTCAAAGAGCAGCGAGAAGCGTTCAGAGGAAAGCGATCCCGTGCCACCTTCCCCGTGCC
CGGGCTGTCCCCGCACGCTGCCGGCTCGGGGATGCGGGGGGAGCGCCGGACCGGAGCGGAGCCCCGGGCG
GCTCGCTGCTGCCCCCTAGCGGGGGAGGGACGTAATTACATCCCTGGGGGCTTTGGGAGGGGGCTGTCCC
CGTGAGCTCCCAGGCGCGCCTGTCATTCTAAATCTCTCTTTCAGCCTAAAGCTTTTTCCCCGTATCCCCC
CAGGTGTCTGCAGGCTCAAAGAGCAGCGAGAAGCGTTCAGAGGAAAGCGATCCCGTGCCACCTTCCCCGT
GCCCGGGCTGTCCCCGCACGCTGCCGGCTCGGGGATGCGGGGGGAGCGCCGGACCGGAGCGGAGCCCCGG
GCGGCTCGCTGCTGCCCCCTAGCGGGGGAGGGACGTAATTACATCCCTGGGGGCTTTGGGGGGGGGCTGT
CCCCGTGAGCTCCCAGGCGCGCCAACTCGGTACTCGGGGATTTAATTAAGCTCTTCCGCTTCCTCGCTCA
CTGACTCGCTGCGCTCGGTCGTTCGGCTGCGGCGAGCGGTATCAGCTCACTCAAAGGCGGTAATACGGTT
ATCCACAGAATCAGGGGATAACGCAGGAAAGAACATGTGAGCAAAAGGCCAGCAAAAGGCCAGGAACCGT
AAAAAGGCCGCGTTGCTGGCGTTTTTCCATAGGCTCCGCCCCCCTGACGAGCATCACAAAAATCGACGCT
CAAGTCAGAGGTGGCGAAACCCGACAGGACTATAAAGATACCAGGCGTTTCCCCCTGGAAGCTCCCTCGT
GCGCTCTCCTGTTCCGACCCTGCCGCTTACCGGATACCTGTCCGCCTTTCTCCCTTCGGGAAGCGTGGCG
CTTTCTCATAGCTCACGCTGTAGGTATCTCAGTTCGGTGTAGGTCGTTCGCTCCAAGCTGGGCTGTGTGC
ACGAACCCCCCGTTCAGCCCGACCGCTGCGCCTTATCCGGTAACTATCGTCTTGAGTCCAACCCGGTAAG
ACACGACTTATCGCCACTGGCAGCAGCCACTGGTAACAGGATTAGCAGAGCGAGGTATGTAGGCGGTGCT
ACAGAGTTCTTGAAGTGGTGGCCTAACTACGGCTACACTAGAAGAACAGTATTTGGTATCTGCGCTCTGC
TGAAGCCAGTTACCTTCGGAAAAAGAGTTGGTAGCTCTTGATCCGGCAAACAAACCACCGCTGGTAGCGG
TGGTTTTTTTGTTTGCAAGCAGCAGATTACGCGCAGAAAAAAAGGATCTCAAGAAGATCCTTTGATCTTT
TCTACGGGGTCTGACGCTCAGTGGAACGAAAACTCACGTTAAGGGATTTTGGTCATGAGATTATCAAAAA
GGATCTTCACCTAGATCCTTTTAAATTAAAAATGAAGTTTTAAATCAATCTAAAGTATATATGAGTAAAC
TTGGTCTGACAGTTACCAATGCTTAATCAGTGAGGCACCTATCTCAGCGATCTGTCTATTTCGTTCATCC
ATAGTTGCCTGACTCCCCGTCGTGTAGATAACTACGATACGGGAGGGCTTACCATCTGGCCCCAGTGCTG
CAATGATACCGCGAGAACCACGCTCACCGGCTCCAGATTTATCAGCAATAAACCAGCCAGCCGGAAGGGC
CGAGCGCAGAAGTGGTCCTGCAACTTTATCCGCCTCCATCCAGTCTATTAATTGTTGCCGGGAAGCTAGA
GTAAGTAGTTCGCCAGTTAATAGTTTGCGCAACGTTGTTGCCATTGCTACAGGCATCGTGGTGTCACGCT
CGTCGTTTGGTATGGCTTCATTCAGCTCCGGTTCCCAACGATCAAGGCGAGTTACATGATCCCCCATGTT
GTGCAAAAAAGCGGTTAGCTCCTTCGGTCCTCCGATCGTTGTCAGAAGTAAGTTGGCCGCAGTGTTATCA
CTCATGGTTATGGCAGCACTGCATAATTCTCTTACTGTCATGCCATCCGTAAGATGCTTTTCTGTGACTG
GTGAGTACTCAACCAAGTCATTCTGAGAATAGTGTATGCGGCGACCGAGTTGCTCTTGCCCGGCGTCAAT
ACGGGATAATACCGCGCCACATAGCAGAACTTTAAAAGTGCTCATCATTGGAAAACGTTCTTCGGGGCGA
AAACTCTCAAGGATCTTACCGCTGTTGAGATCCAGTTCGATGTAACCCACTCGTGCACCCAACTGATCTT
CAGCATCTTTTACTTTCACCAGCGTTTCTGGGTGAGCAAAAACAGGAAGGCAAAATGCCGCAAAAAAGGG
AATAAGGGCGACACGGAAATGTTGAATACTCATACTCTTCCTTTTTCAATATTATTGAAGCATTTATCAG
GGTTATTGTCTCATGAGCGGATACATATTTGAATGTATTTAGAAAAATAAACAAATAGGGGTTCCGCGCA
CATTTCCCCGAAAAGTGCCACCTGACGTCGACGGATCGGGAGATCTCCCGATCCCCTATGGTGCACTCTC
AGTACAATCTGCTCTGATGCCGCATAGTTAAGCCAGTATCTGCTCCCTGCTTGTGTGTTGGAGGTCGCTG
AGTAGTGCGCGAGCAAAATTTAAGCTACAACAAGGCAAGGCTTGACCGACAATTGTTAATTAAGCTAGCA
GTCTGCAATGAGTTCGAGTTGGCGCGCCTGTCATTCTAAATCTCTCTTTCAGCCTAAAGCTTTTTCCCCG
TATCCCCCCAGGTGTCTGCAGGCTCAAAGAGCAGCGAGAAGCGTTCAGAGGAAAGCGATCCCGTGCCACC
TTCCCCGTGCCCGGGCTGTCCCCGCACGCTGCCGGCTCGGGGATGCGGGGGGAGCGCCGGACCGGAGCGG
AGCCCCGGGCGGCTCGCTGCTGCCCCCTAGCGGGGGAGGGACGTAATTACATCCCTGGGGGCTTTGGGAG
GGGGCTGTCCCCGTGAGCTCCCAGGCGCGCCTGTCATTCTAAATCTCTCTTTCAGCCTAAAGCTTTTTCC
CCGTATCCCCCCAGGTGTCTGCAGGCTCAAAGAGCAGCGAGAAGCGTTCAGAGGAAAGCGATCCCGTGCC
ACCTTCCCCGTGCCCGGGCTGTCCCCGCACGCTGCCGGCTCGGGGATGCGGGGGGAGCGCCGGACCGGAG
CGGAGCCCCGGGCGGCTCGCTGCTGCCCCCTAGCGGGGGAGGGACGTAATTACATCCCTGGGGGCTTTGG
GGGGGGGCTGTCCCCGTGAGCTCCCAGGCGCGCCAACTCGGTACTCGGGGATGCTAGCGCACCATCAACG
AGGAGGACATCTTGGCTAACCAACCCCTGTTGTTACAGTCC
Features (pLannotate 1.2.2; 25 found; start..end, strand, type, name):
    363..742     +  enhancer       CMV enhancer: human cytomegalovirus immediate early enhancer
    743..946     +  promoter       CMV promoter: human cytomegalovirus (CMV) immediate early promoter
    948..967     +  promoter       PLtetO-1 promoter (fragment): modified phage lambda PL promoter with tet operator sites (Lutz and Bujard, 1997)
    969..988     +  promoter       PLtetO-1 promoter (fragment): modified phage lambda PL promoter with tet operator sites (Lutz and Bujard, 1997)
    996..1029    +  promoter       TRE3GV promoter (fragment): 3rd-generation Tet-responsive promoter that can be activated by binding of Tet-On® 3G, optimized for retroviral and lentiviral vectors
   1121..1143    +  CDS            3xFLAG (fragment): three tandem FLAG® epitope tags
   1253..1276    +  CDS            Strep-Tag II: peptide that binds Strep-Tactin®, an engineered form of streptavidin
   1352..6733    +  CDS            TET3: TET3_HUMAN - Also known as KIAA0401. Experimental evidence at protein level: Swiss-Prot protein existence level 1. Dioxygenase that catalyzes the conversion of the modified genomic base 5-methylcytosine (5mC) into 5-hydroxymethylcytosine (5hmC) and plays a key role in epigenetic chromatin reprogramming in the zygote following fertilization (PubMed:31928709). Also mediates subsequent conversion of 5hmC into 5-formylcytosine (5fC), and conversion of 5fC to 5-carboxylcytosine (5caC). Conversion of 5mC into 5hmC, 5fC and 5caC probably constitutes the first step in cytosine demethylation (By simila
   6814..7038    +  polyA_signal   bGH poly(A) signal: bovine growth hormone polyadenylation signal
   7042..7063    +  promoter       SV40 promoter (fragment): SV40 enhancer and early promoter
   7084..7512    +  rep_origin     f1 ori (sequence partly withheld): f1 bacteriophage origin of replication; arrow indicates direction of (+) strand synthesis
   7526..7855    +  promoter       SV40 promoter: SV40 enhancer and early promoter
   7903..7950    +  promoter       EM7 promoter: synthetic bacterial promoter&nbsp
   7969..8343    +  CDS            BleoR: antibiotic-binding protein; Sh ble from Streptoalloteichus hindustanus; confers resistance to bleomycin, phleomycin, and Zeocin™
   8353..8478    +  CDS            ble (fragment): BLE_KLEPN - Experimental evidence at protein level: Swiss-Prot protein existence level 1. Binding protein with a strong affinity to the bleomycin family of antibiotics. Binds to CL990; an antimitotic-antibiotic compound. From Klebsiella pneumoniae.
   8473..8594    +  polyA_signal   SV40 poly(A) signal: SV40 polyadenylation signal
   8665..8687    -  protein_bind   lac operator (fragment): The lac repressor binds to the lac operator to inhibit transcription in E. coli. This inhibition can be relieved by adding lactose or isopropyl-β-D-thiogalactopyranoside (IPTG). lac repressor encoded by lacI
   8691..8721    -  promoter       lac promoter: promoter for the E. coli lac operon
   8736..8757    -  protein_bind   CAP binding site: CAP binding activates transcription in the presence of cAMP. E. coli catabolite activator protein
   8770..8862    -  CDS            lacI (fragment): lac repressor; lacI; The lac repressor binds to the lac operator to inhibit transcription in E. coli. This inhibition can be relieved by adding lactose or isopropyl-β-D-thiogalactopyranoside (IPTG).
   9677..10265   -  rep_origin     ori: high-copy-number ColE1/pMB1/pBR322/pUC origin of replication
  10436..11296   -  CDS            AmpR: β-lactamase; bla; confers resistance to ampicillin, carbenicillin, and related antibiotics
  11297..11401   -  promoter       AmpR promoter: bla
  11460..11512   -  misc_feature   bom (fragment): basis of mobility region from pBR322
  12186..303     +  CDS            NAP1 (fragment) (across the origin): NAP1_YEAST - Experimental evidence at protein level: Swiss-Prot protein existence level 1. Acidic protein, which assembles histones into an octamer (in vitro). Involved in the regulation of the localization and the function of the septins during mitosis. Involved in the function of B-type cyclins. From Saccharomyces cerevisiae (strain ATCC 204508 / S288c) (Baker's yeast).
