[The description below was written by a language model from this plasmid's Addgene catalogue record and pLannotate feature annotations shown in this document.]
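Description:
pINTO-N3::hTET3 A1076T is a mammalian expression plasmid of about 12.3 kb, built by Gibson cloning of a roughly 5.4 kb human TET3 coding sequence into the 6.9 kb pINTO-N3 backbone. It is propagated in E. coli from a high-copy ColE1/pUC-type origin with ampicillin selection through the bla gene. An f1 origin is also present. For mammalian cells, a separate cassette places the Sh ble gene (BleoR) under the SV40 early promoter, with an EM7 bacterial promoter upstream and an SV40 polyadenylation signal downstream, which allows Zeocin selection of transfected cells.

The expression cassette uses the CMV immediate-early enhancer and promoter. Directly after it come short annotated matches to tet-operator-containing promoters, which suggests a tetracycline-repressor-regulatable CMV/TetO arrangement, although the catalogue fields do not state that expression is inducible. The backbone supplies an N-terminal tandem tag listed as FLAG, HA and 2xStrepTagII. The feature table picks up only a FLAG fragment and one Strep-Tag II, and it does not annotate HA. The tag is fused to full-length TET3, and the transcript ends at a bGH polyadenylation signal.

TET3 is a dioxygenase that oxidises 5-methylcytosine to 5-hydroxymethylcytosine and further oxidised forms, the first steps of active DNA demethylation. The insert carries the substitution recorded as A1076T, but the purpose line writes it as A1076C, an inconsistency the record does not resolve. The associated study concerns a human Mendelian disorder caused by TET3 deficiency, so the construct is suited to expressing, detecting and affinity-purifying this variant for comparison with wild-type enzyme. A short annotated match to yeast NAP1 spanning the sequence origin is unexplained.
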