Addgene plasmid #136368: pINTO-N3::hTET3 A1076T
Purpose: Expresses epitope-tagged human TET3 A1076C variant in mammalian cells
Depositing lab: Roberto Bonasio. Depositing organization: University of Pennsylvania. Publication: Delineation of a Human Mendelian Disorder of the DNA Demethylation Machinery: TET3 Deficiency. Beck DB, Petracovici A, He C, Moore HW, Louie RJ, Ansar M, Douzgou S, Sithambaram S, Cottrell T, Santos-Cortez RLP, Prijoles EJ, Bend R, Keren B, Mignot C, Nougues MC, Ounap K, Reimand T, Pajusalu S, Zahid M, Saqib MAN, Buratti J, Seaby EG, McWalter K, Telegrafi A, Baldridge D, Shinawi M, Leal SM, Schaefer GB, Stevenson RE, Banka S, Bonasio R, Fahrner JA. Am J Hum Genet. 2020 Jan 3. pii: S0002-9297(19)30471-9. doi: 10.1016/j.ajhg.2019.12.007. PubMed 31928709.
Backbone
  Vector backbone: pINTO-N3
  Backbone manufacturer: BonasioLab
  Backbone size w/o insert (bp): 6900
  Total vector size (bp): 12300
  Vector type: Mammalian Expression
  Selectable markers: Zeocin
Growth in bacteria
  Bacterial resistance: Ampicillin, 100 μg/mL
  Growth temperature: 37°C
  Growth strain: DH5alpha
  Copy number: High Copy
Gene/Insert
  Gene/Insert name: TET3
  Species: H. sapiens (human)
  Insert size (bp): 5400
  Mutation: A1076T
  GenBank ID: NP_001274420.1
  Entrez Gene: TET3 (a.k.a. hCG_40738)
  Tag / fusion protein: FLAG (N terminal on backbone); HA (N terminal on backbone); 2xStrepTagII (N terminal on backbone)
  Cloning method: Gibson Cloning
  Sequencing primers: 5′ CGCAAATGGGCGGTAGGCGTG; 3′ TAGAAGGCACAGTCGAGG
Terms and licenses: Academic/Nonprofit Terms; Industry Terms: Not Available to Industry
How to cite: pINTO-N3::hTET3 A1076T was a gift from Roberto Bonasio (Addgene plasmid # 136368 ; http://n2t.net/addgene:136368 ; RRID:Addgene_136368)
